>Addgene plasmid #184489 | plentiCRISPv2_FDX1-2 | addgene full sequence | sequence record 365312 | Addgene NGS Result
GGCTCTAGCTATCCCGCCCCTAACTCCGCCCATCCCGCCCCTAACTCCGCCCAGTTCCGCCCATTCTCCG
CCCCATGGCTGACTAATTTTTTTTATTTATGCAGAGGCCGAGGCCGCCTCGGCCTCTGAGCTATTCCAGA
AGTAGTGAGGAGGCTTTTTTGGAGGCCTAGGGACGTACCCAATTCGCCCTATAGTGAGTCGTATTACGCG
CGCTCACTGGCCGTCGTTTTACAACGTCGTGACTGGGAAAACCCTGGCGTTACCCAACTTAATCGCCTTG
CAGCACATCCCCCTTTCGCCAGCTGGCGTAATAGCGAAGAGGCCCGCACCGATCGCCCTTCCCAACAGTT
GCGCAGCCTGAATGGCGAATGGG
[124 nt withheld, positions 374-497]
C
[91 nt withheld, positions 499-589]
A
[49 nt withheld, positions 591-639]
CCTTTGACGTTGGAGTCCACGTTCTTT
[37 nt withheld, positions 667-703]
ACCCTATCTCGGTCTATTCTTTTGATTTATAAGGGATTTTGCCGATTTCGGCCTATTGGTTAAAAAATGA
GCTGATTTAACAAAAATTTAACGCGAATTTTAACAAAATATTAACGCTTACAATTTAGGTGGCACTTTTC
GGGGAAATGTGCGCGGAACCCCTATTTGTTTATTTTTCTAAATACATTCAAATATGTATCCGCTCATGAG
ACAATAACCCTGATAAATGCTTCAATAATATTGAAAAAGGAAGAGTATGAGTATTCAACATTTCCGTGTC
GCCCTTATTCCCTTTTTTGCGGCATTTTGCCTTCCTGTTTTTGCTCACCCAGAAACGCTGGTGAAAGTAA
AAGATGCTGAAGATCAGTTGGGTGCACGAGTGGGTTACATCGAACTGGATCTCAACAGCGGTAAGATCCT
TGAGAGTTTTCGCCCCGAAGAACGTTTTCCAATGATGAGCACTTTTAAAGTTCTGCTATGTGGCGCGGTA
TTATCCCGTATTGACGCCGGGCAAGAGCAACTCGGTCGCCGCATACACTATTCTCAGAATGACTTGGTTG
AGTACTCACCAGTCACAGAAAAGCATCTTACGGATGGCATGACAGTAAGAGAATTATGCAGTGCTGCCAT
AACCATGAGTGATAACACTGCGGCCAACTTACTTCTGACAACGATCGGAGGACCGAAGGAGCTAACCGCT
TTTTTGCACAACATGGGGGATCATGTAACTCGCCTTGATCGTTGGGAACCGGAGCTGAATGAAGCCATAC
CAAACGACGAGCGTGACACCACGATGCCTGTAGCAATGGCAACAACGTTGCGCAAACTATTAACTGGCGA
ACTACTTACTCTAGCTTCCCGGCAACAATTAATAGACTGGATGGAGGCGGATAAAGTTGCAGGACCACTT
CTGCGCTCGGCCCTTCCGGCTGGCTGGTTTATTGCTGATAAATCTGGAGCCGGTGAGCGTGGGTCTCGCG
GTATCATTGCAGCACTGGGGCCAGATGGTAAGCCCTCCCGTATCGTAGTTATCTACACGACGGGGAGTCA
GGCAACTATGGATGAACGAAATAGACAGATCGCTGAGATAGGTGCCTCACTGATTAAGCATTGGTAACTG
TCAGACCAAGTTTACTCATATATACTTTAGATTGATTTAAAACTTCATTTTTAATTTAAAAGGATCTAGG
TGAAGATCCTTTTTGATAATCTCATGACCAAAATCCCTTAACGTGAGTTTTCGTTCCACTGAGCGTCAGA
CCCCGTAGAAAAGATCAAAGGATCTTCTTGAGATCCTTTTTTTCTGCGCGTAATCTGCTGCTTGCAAACA
AAAAAACCACCGCTACCAGCGGTGGTTTGTTTGCCGGATCAAGAGCTACCAACTCTTTTTCCGAAGGTAA
CTGGCTTCAGCAGAGCGCAGATACCAAATACTGTTCTTCTAGTGTAGCCGTAGTTAGGCCACCACTTCAA
GAACTCTGTAGCACCGCCTACATACCTCGCTCTGCTAATCCTGTTACCAGTGGCTGCTGCCAGTGGCGAT
AAGTCGTGTCTTACCGGGTTGGACTCAAGACGATAGTTACCGGATAAGGCGCAGCGGTCGGGCTGAACGG
GGGGTTCGTGCACACAGCCCAGCTTGGAGCGAACGACCTACACCGAACTGAGATACCTACAGCGTGAGCT
ATGAGAAAGCGCCACGCTTCCCGAAGGGAGAAAGGCGGACAGGTATCCGGTAAGCGGCAGGGTCGGAACA
GGAGAGCGCACGAGGGAGCTTCCAGGGGGAAACGCCTGGTATCTTTATAGTCCTGTCGGGTTTCGCCACC
TCTGACTTGAGCGTCGATTTTTGTGATGCTCGTCAGGGGGGCGGAGCCTATGGAAAAACGCCAGCAACGC
GGCCTTTTTACGGTTCCTGGCCTTTTGCTGGCCTTTTGCTCACATGTTCTTTCCTGCGTTATCCCCTGAT
TCTGTGGATAACCGTATTACCGCCTTTGAGTGAGCTGATACCGCTCGCCGCAGCCGAACGACCGAGCGCA
GCGAGTCAGTGAGCGAGGAAGCGGAAGAGCGCCCAATACGCAAACCGCCTCTCCCCGCGCGTTGGCCGAT
TCATTAATGCAGCTGGCACGACAGGTTTCCCGACTGGAAAGCGGGCAGTGAGCGCAACGCAATTAATGTG
AGTTAGCTCACTCATTAGGCACCCCAGGCTTTACACTTTATGCTTCCGGCTCGTATGTTGTGTGGAATTG
TGAGCGGATAACAATTTCACACAGGAAACAGCTATGACCATGATTACGCCAAGCGCGCAATTAACCCTCA
CTAAAGGGAACAAAAGCTGGAGCTGCAAGCTTAATGTAGTCTTATGCAATACTCTTGTAGTCTTGCAACA
TGGTAACGATGAGTTAGCAACATGCCTTACAAGGAGAGAAAAAGCACCGTGCATGCCGATTGGTGGAAGT
AAGGTGGTACGATCGTGCCTTATTAGGAAGGCAACAGACGGGTCTGACATGGATTGGACGAACCACTGAA
TTGCCGCATTGCAGAGATATTGTATTTAAGTGCCTAGCTCGATACATAAACGGGTCTCTCTGGTTAGACC
AGATCTGAGCCTGGGAGCTCTCTGGCTAACTAGGGAACCCACTGCTTAAGCCTCAATAAAGCTTGCCTTG
AGTGCTTCAAGTAGTGTGTGCCCGTCTGTTGTGTGACTCTGGTAACTAGAGATCCCTCAGACCCTTTTAG
TCAGTGTGGAAAATCTCTAGCAGTGGCGCCCGAACAGGGACTTGAAAGCGAAAGGGAAACCAGAGGAGCT
CTCTCGACGCAGGACTCGGCTTGCTGAAGCGCGCACGGCAAGAGGCGAGGGGCGGCGACTGGTGAGTACG
CCAAAAATTTTGACTAGCGGAGGCTAGAAGGAGAGAGATGGGTGCGAGAGCGTCAGTATTAAGCGGGGGA
GAATTAGATCGCGATGGGAAAAAATTCGGTTAAGGCCAGGGGGAAAGAAAAAATATAAATTAAAACATAT
AGTATGGGCAAGCAGGGAGCTAGAACGATTCGCAGTTAATCCTGGCCTGTTAGAAACATCAGAAGGCTGT
AGACAAATACTGGGACAGCTACAACCATCCCTTCAGACAGGATCAGAAGAACTTAGATCATTATATAATA
CAGTAGCAACCCTCTATTGTGTGCATCAAAGGATAGAGATAAAAGACACCAAGGAAGCTTTAGACAAGAT
AGAGGAAGAGCAAAACAAAAGTAAGACCACCGCACAGCAAGCGGCCGCTGATCTTCAGACCTGGAGGAGG
AGATATGAGGGACAATTGGAGAAGTGAATTATATAAATATAAAGTAGTAAAAATTGAACCATTAGGAGTA
GCACCCACCAAGGCAAAGAGAAGAGTGGTGCAGAGAGAAAAAAGAGCAGTGGGAATAGGAGCTTTGTTCC
TTGGGTTCTTGGGAGCAGCAGGAAGCACTATGGGCGCAGCGTCAATGACGCTGACGGTACAGGCCAGACA
ATTATTGTCTGGTATAGTGCAGCAGCAGAACAATTTGCTGAGGGCTATTGAGGCGCAACAGCATCTGTTG
CAACTCACAGTCTGGGGCATCAAGCAGCTCCAGGCAAGAATCCTGGCTGTGGAAAGATACCTAAAGGATC
AACAGCTCCTGGGGATTTGGGGTTGCTCTGGAAAACTCATTTGCACCACTGCTGTGCCTTGGAATGCTAG
TTGGAGTAATAAATCTCTGGAACAGATTTGGAATCACACGACCTGGATGGAGTGGGACAGAGAAATTAAC
AATTACACAAGCTTAATACACTCCTTAATTGAAGAATCGCAAAACCAGCAAGAAAAGAATGAACAAGAAT
TATTGGAATTAGATAAATGGGCAAGTTTGTGGAATTGGTTTAACATAACAAATTGGCTGTGGTATATAAA
ATTATTCATAATGATAGTAGGAGGCTTGGTAGGTTTAAGAATAGTTTTTGCTGTACTTTCTATAGTGAAT
AGAGTTAGGCAGGGATATTCACCATTATCGTTTCAGACCCACCTCCCAACCCCGAGGGGACCCAGAGAGG
GCCTATTTCCCATGATTCCTTCATATTTGCATATACGATACAAGGCTGTTAGAGAGATAATTAGAATTAA
TTTGACTGTAAACACAAAGATATTAGTACAAAATACGTGACGTAGAAAGTAATAATTTCTTGGGTAGTTT
GCAGTTTTAAAATTATGTTTTAAAATGGACTATCATATGCTTACCGTAACTTGAAAGTATTTCGATTTCT
TGGCTTTATATATCTTGTGGAAAGGACGAAACACCGAGCGGCCTGCTGAGGAACCGGTTTTAGAGCTAGA
AATAGCAAGTTAAAATAAGGCTAGTCCGTTATCAACTTGAAAAAGTGGCACCGAGTCGGTGCTTTTTTGA
ATTCTAGATCTTGAGACAAATGGCAGTATTCATCCACAATTTTAAAAGAAAAGGGGGGATTGGGGGGTAC
AGTGCAGGGGAAAGAATAGTAGACATAATAGCAACAGACATACAAACTAAAGAATTACAAAAACAAATTA
CAAAAATTCAAAATTTTCGGGTTTATTACAGGGACAGCAGAGATCCACTTTGGCGCCGGCTCGAGTGGCT
CCGGTGCCCGTCAGTGGGCAGAGCGCACATCGCCCACAGTCCCCGAGAAGTTGGGGGGAGGGGTCGGCAA
TTGAACCGGTGCCTAGAGAAGGTGGCGCGGGGTAAACTGGGAAAGTGATGTCGTGTACTGGCTCCGCCTT
TTTCCCGAGGGTGGGGGAGAACCGTATATAAGTGCAGTAGTCGCCGTGAACGTTCTTTTTCGCAACGGGT
TTGCCGCCAGAACACAGGTGTCGTGACGCGGGATCCGCCACCATGGATTACAAAGACGATGACGATAAGA
TGGCCCCAAAGAAGAAGCGGAAGGTCGGTATCCACGGAGTCCCAGCAGCCGACAAGAAGTACAGCATCGG
CCTGGACATCGGCACCAACTCTGTGGGCTGGGCCGTGATCACCGACGAGTACAAGGTGCCCAGCAAGAAA
TTCAAGGTGCTGGGCAACACCGACCGGCACAGCATCAAGAAGAACCTGATCGGAGCCCTGCTGTTCGACA
GCGGCGAAACAGCCGAGGCCACCCGGCTGAAGAGAACCGCCAGAAGAAGATACACCAGACGGAAGAACCG
GATCTGCTATCTGCAAGAGATCTTCAGCAACGAGATGGCCAAGGTGGACGACAGCTTCTTCCACAGACTG
GAAGAGTCCTTCCTGGTGGAAGAGGATAAGAAGCACGAGCGGCACCCCATCTTCGGCAACATCGTGGACG
AGGTGGCCTACCACGAGAAGTACCCCACCATCTACCACCTGAGAAAGAAACTGGTGGACAGCACCGACAA
GGCCGACCTGCGGCTGATCTATCTGGCCCTGGCCCACATGATCAAGTTCCGGGGCCACTTCCTGATCGAG
GGCGACCTGAACCCCGACAACAGCGACGTGGACAAGCTGTTCATCCAGCTGGTGCAGACCTACAACCAGC
TGTTCGAGGAAAACCCCATCAACGCCAGCGGCGTGGACGCCAAGGCCATCCTGTCTGCCAGACTGAGCAA
GAGCAGACGGCTGGAAAATCTGATCGCCCAGCTGCCCGGCGAGAAGAAGAATGGCCTGTTCGGAAACCTG
ATTGCCCTGAGCCTGGGCCTGACCCCCAACTTCAAGAGCAACTTCGACCTGGCCGAGGATGCCAAACTGC
AGCTGAGCAAGGACACCTACGACGACGACCTGGACAACCTGCTGGCCCAGATCGGCGACCAGTACGCCGA
CCTGTTTCTGGCCGCCAAGAACCTGTCCGACGCCATCCTGCTGAGCGACATCCTGAGAGTGAACACCGAG
ATCACCAAGGCCCCCCTGAGCGCCTCTATGATCAAGAGATACGACGAGCACCACCAGGACCTGACCCTGC
TGAAAGCTCTCGTGCGGCAGCAGCTGCCTGAGAAGTACAAAGAGATTTTCTTCGACCAGAGCAAGAACGG
CTACGCCGGCTACATTGACGGCGGAGCCAGCCAGGAAGAGTTCTACAAGTTCATCAAGCCCATCCTGGAA
AAGATGGACGGCACCGAGGAACTGCTCGTGAAGCTGAACAGAGAGGACCTGCTGCGGAAGCAGCGGACCT
TCGACAACGGCAGCATCCCCCACCAGATCCACCTGGGAGAGCTGCACGCCATTCTGCGGCGGCAGGAAGA
TTTTTACCCATTCCTGAAGGACAACCGGGAAAAGATCGAGAAGATCCTGACCTTCCGCATCCCCTACTAC
GTGGGCCCTCTGGCCAGGGGAAACAGCAGATTCGCCTGGATGACCAGAAAGAGCGAGGAAACCATCACCC
CCTGGAACTTCGAGGAAGTGGTGGACAAGGGCGCTTCCGCCCAGAGCTTCATCGAGCGGATGACCAACTT
CGATAAGAACCTGCCCAACGAGAAGGTGCTGCCCAAGCACAGCCTGCTGTACGAGTACTTCACCGTGTAT
AACGAGCTGACCAAAGTGAAATACGTGACCGAGGGAATGAGAAAGCCCGCCTTCCTGAGCGGCGAGCAGA
AAAAGGCCATCGTGGACCTGCTGTTCAAGACCAACCGGAAAGTGACCGTGAAGCAGCTGAAAGAGGACTA
CTTCAAGAAAATCGAGTGCTTCGACTCCGTGGAAATCTCCGGCGTGGAAGATCGGTTCAACGCCTCCCTG
GGCACATACCACGATCTGCTGAAAATTATCAAGGACAAGGACTTCCTGGACAATGAGGAAAACGAGGACA
TTCTGGAAGATATCGTGCTGACCCTGACACTGTTTGAGGACAGAGAGATGATCGAGGAACGGCTGAAAAC
CTATGCCCACCTGTTCGACGACAAAGTGATGAAGCAGCTGAAGCGGCGGAGATACACCGGCTGGGGCAGG
CTGAGCCGGAAGCTGATCAACGGCATCCGGGACAAGCAGTCCGGCAAGACAATCCTGGATTTCCTGAAGT
CCGACGGCTTCGCCAACAGAAACTTCATGCAGCTGATCCACGACGACAGCCTGACCTTTAAAGAGGACAT
CCAGAAAGCCCAGGTGTCCGGCCAGGGCGATAGCCTGCACGAGCACATTGCCAATCTGGCCGGCAGCCCC
GCCATTAAGAAGGGCATCCTGCAGACAGTGAAGGTGGTGGACGAGCTCGTGAAAGTGATGGGCCGGCACA
AGCCCGAGAACATCGTGATCGAAATGGCCAGAGAGAACCAGACCACCCAGAAGGGACAGAAGAACAGCCG
CGAGAGAATGAAGCGGATCGAAGAGGGCATCAAAGAGCTGGGCAGCCAGATCCTGAAAGAACACCCCGTG
GAAAACACCCAGCTGCAGAACGAGAAGCTGTACCTGTACTACCTGCAGAATGGGCGGGATATGTACGTGG
ACCAGGAACTGGACATCAACCGGCTGTCCGACTACGATGTGGACCATATCGTGCCTCAGAGCTTTCTGAA
GGACGACTCCATCGACAACAAGGTGCTGACCAGAAGCGACAAGAACCGGGGCAAGAGCGACAACGTGCCC
TCCGAAGAGGTCGTGAAGAAGATGAAGAACTACTGGCGGCAGCTGCTGAACGCCAAGCTGATTACCCAGA
GAAAGTTCGACAATCTGACCAAGGCCGAGAGAGGCGGCCTGAGCGAACTGGATAAGGCCGGCTTCATCAA
GAGACAGCTGGTGGAAACCCGGCAGATCACAAAGCACGTGGCACAGATCCTGGACTCCCGGATGAACACT
AAGTACGACGAGAATGACAAGCTGATCCGGGAAGTGAAAGTGATCACCCTGAAGTCCAAGCTGGTGTCCG
ATTTCCGGAAGGATTTCCAGTTTTACAAAGTGCGCGAGATCAACAACTACCACCACGCCCACGACGCCTA
CCTGAACGCCGTCGTGGGAACCGCCCTGATCAAAAAGTACCCTAAGCTGGAAAGCGAGTTCGTGTACGGC
GACTACAAGGTGTACGACGTGCGGAAGATGATCGCCAAGAGCGAGCAGGAAATCGGCAAGGCTACCGCCA
AGTACTTCTTCTACAGCAACATCATGAACTTTTTCAAGACCGAGATTACCCTGGCCAACGGCGAGATCCG
GAAGCGGCCTCTGATCGAGACAAACGGCGAAACCGGGGAGATCGTGTGGGATAAGGGCCGGGATTTTGCC
ACCGTGCGGAAAGTGCTGAGCATGCCCCAAGTGAATATCGTGAAAAAGACCGAGGTGCAGACAGGCGGCT
TCAGCAAAGAGTCTATCCTGCCCAAGAGGAACAGCGATAAGCTGATCGCCAGAAAGAAGGACTGGGACCC
TAAGAAGTACGGCGGCTTCGACAGCCCCACCGTGGCCTATTCTGTGCTGGTGGTGGCCAAAGTGGAAAAG
GGCAAGTCCAAGAAACTGAAGAGTGTGAAAGAGCTGCTGGGGATCACCATCATGGAAAGAAGCAGCTTCG
AGAAGAATCCCATCGACTTTCTGGAAGCCAAGGGCTACAAAGAAGTGAAAAAGGACCTGATCATCAAGCT
GCCTAAGTACTCCCTGTTCGAGCTGGAAAACGGCCGGAAGAGAATGCTGGCCTCTGCCGGCGAACTGCAG
AAGGGAAACGAACTGGCCCTGCCCTCCAAATATGTGAACTTCCTGTACCTGGCCAGCCACTATGAGAAGC
TGAAGGGCTCCCCCGAGGATAATGAGCAGAAACAGCTGTTTGTGGAACAGCACAAGCACTACCTGGACGA
GATCATCGAGCAGATCAGCGAGTTCTCCAAGAGAGTGATCCTGGCCGACGCTAATCTGGACAAAGTGCTG
TCCGCCTACAACAAGCACCGGGATAAGCCCATCAGAGAGCAGGCCGAGAATATCATCCACCTGTTTACCC
TGACCAATCTGGGAGCCCCTGCCGCCTTCAAGTACTTTGACACCACCATCGACCGGAAGAGGTACACCAG
CACCAAAGAGGTGCTGGACGCCACCCTGATCCACCAGAGCATCACCGGCCTGTACGAGACACGGATCGAC
CTGTCTCAGCTGGGAGGCGACAAGCGTCCTGCTGCTACTAAGAAAGCTGGTCAAGCTAAGAAAAAGAAAG
CTAGCGGCAGCGGCGCCACCAACTTCAGCCTGCTGAAGCAGGCCGGCGACGTGGAGGAGAACCCCGGCCC
CATGACCGAGTACAAGCCCACGGTGCGCCTCGCCACCCGCGACGACGTCCCCAGGGCCGTACGCACCCTC
GCCGCCGCGTTCGCCGACTACCCCGCCACGCGCCACACCGTCGATCCGGACCGCCACATCGAGCGGGTCA
CCGAGCTGCAAGAACTCTTCCTCACGCGCGTCGGGCTCGACATCGGCAAGGTGTGGGTCGCGGACGACGG
CGCCGCGGTGGCGGTCTGGACCACGCCGGAGAGCGTCGAAGCGGGGGCGGTGTTCGCCGAGATCGGCCCG
CGCATGGCCGAGTTGAGCGGTTCCCGGCTGGCCGCGCAGCAACAGATGGAAGGCCTCCTGGCGCCGCACC
GGCCCAAGGAGCCCGCGTGGTTCCTGGCCACCGTCGGAGTCTCGCCCGACCACCAGGGCAAGGGTCTGGG
CAGCGCCGTCGTGCTCCCCGGAGTGGAGGCGGCCGAGCGCGCCGGGGTGCCCGCCTTCCTGGAGACCTCC
GCGCCCCGCAACCTCCCCTTCTACGAGCGGCTCGGCTTCACCGTCACCGCCGACGTCGAGGTGCCCGAAG
GACCGCGCACCTGGTGCATGACCCGCAAGCCCGGTGCCTGAACGCGTTAAGTCGACAATCAACCTCTGGA
TTACAAAATTTGTGAAAGATTGACTGGTATTCTTAACTATGTTGCTCCTTTTACGCTATGTGGATACGCT
GCTTTAATGCCTTTGTATCATGCTATTGCTTCCCGTATGGCTTTCATTTTCTCCTCCTTGTATAAATCCT
GGTTGCTGTCTCTTTATGAGGAGTTGTGGCCCGTTGTCAGGCAACGTGGCGTGGTGTGCACTGTGTTTGC
TGACGCAACCCCCACTGGTTGGGGCATTGCCACCACCTGTCAGCTCCTTTCCGGGACTTTCGCTTTCCCC
CTCCCTATTGCCACGGCGGAACTCATCGCCGCCTGCCTTGCCCGCTGCTGGACAGGGGCTCGGCTGTTGG
GCACTGACAATTCCGTGGTGTTGTCGGGGAAATCATCGTCCTTTCCTTGGCTGCTCGCCTGTGTTGCCAC
CTGGATTCTGCGCGGGACGTCCTTCTGCTACGTCCCTTCGGCCCTCAATCCAGCGGACCTTCCTTCCCGC
GGCCTGCTGCCGGCTCTGCGGCCTCTTCCGCGTCTTCGCCTTCGCCCTCAGACGAGTCGGATCTCCCTTT
GGGCCGCCTCCCCGCGTCGACTTTAAGACCAATGACTTACAAGGCAGCTGTAGATCTTAGCCACTTTTTA
AAAGAAAAGGGGGGACTGGAAGGGCTAATTCACTCCCAACGAAGACAAGATCTGCTTTTTGCTTGTACTG
GGTCTCTCTGGTTAGACCAGATCTGAGCCTGGGAGCTCTCTGGCTAACTAGGGAACCCACTGCTTAAGCC
TCAATAAAGCTTGCCTTGAGTGCTTCAAGTAGTGTGTGCCCGTCTGTTGTGTGACTCTGGTAACTAGAGA
TCCCTCAGACCCTTTTAGTCAGTGTGGAAAATCTCTAGCAGTACGTATAGTAGTTCATGTCATCTTATTA
TTCAGTATTTATAACTTGCAAAGAAATGAATATCAGAGAGTGAGAGGAACTTGTTTATTGCAGCTTATAA
TGGTTACAAATAAAGCAATAGCATCACAAATTTCACAAATAAAGCATTTTTTTCACTGCATTCTAGTTGT
GGTTTGTCCAAACTCATCAATGTATCTTATCATGTCT
Features (pLannotate 1.2.2; 29 found; start..end, strand, type, name):
     32..167     +  rep_origin     SV40 ori: SV40 origin of replication
    188..206     -  promoter       T7 promoter: promoter for bacteriophage T7 RNA polymerase
    214..369     +  CDS            lacZα (fragment): LacZα fragment of β-galactosidase; lacZ fragment
    374..802     +  rep_origin     f1 ori (sequence partly withheld): f1 bacteriophage origin of replication; arrow indicates direction of (+) strand synthesis
    855..959     +  promoter       AmpR promoter: bla
    960..1820    +  CDS            AmpR: β-lactamase; bla; confers resistance to ampicillin, carbenicillin, and related antibiotics
   1991..2579    +  rep_origin     ori: high-copy-number ColE1/pMB1/pBR322/pUC origin of replication
   2762..2854    +  CDS            lacI (fragment): lac repressor; lacI; The lac repressor binds to the lac operator to inhibit transcription in E. coli. This inhibition can be relieved by adding lactose or isopropyl-β-D-thiogalactopyranoside (IPTG).
   2867..2888    +  protein_bind   CAP binding site: CAP binding activates transcription in the presence of cAMP. E. coli catabolite activator protein
   2903..2933    +  promoter       lac promoter: promoter for the E. coli lac operon
   2937..2959    +  protein_bind   lac operator (fragment): The lac repressor binds to the lac operator to inhibit transcription in E. coli. This inhibition can be relieved by adding lactose or isopropyl-β-D-thiogalactopyranoside (IPTG). lac repressor encoded by lacI
   3002..3020    +  promoter       T3 promoter: promoter for bacteriophage T3 RNA polymerase
   3048..3274    +  promoter       RSV promoter: Rous sarcoma virus enhancer/promoter
   3275..3455    +  LTR            5' LTR (truncated): truncated 5' long terminal repeat (LTR) from HIV-1
   3502..3627    +  misc_feature   HIV-1 Ψ: packaging signal of human immunodeficiency virus type 1
   3611..3974    +  CDS            HIV-1 gag (fragment): gag protein from human immunodeficiency virus 1; gag
   4120..4353    +  misc_feature   RRE: The Rev response element (RRE) of HIV-1 allows for Rev-dependent mRNA export from the nucleus to the cytoplasm.
   4730..4756    +  CDS            Rev (fragment): human immunodeficiency virus 1 (HIV-1) Rev protein; rev; enhances nuclear export of unspliced and incompletely spliced viral mRNAs
   4760..5000    +  promoter       U6 promoter: RNA polymerase III promoter for human U6 snRNA
   5030..5105    +  misc_RNA       gRNA scaffold: guide RNA scaffold for the Streptococcus pyogenes CRISPR/Cas9 system
   5153..5270    +  misc_feature   cPPT/CTS: central polypurine tract and central termination sequence of HIV-1
   5339..5550    +  promoter       EF-1α core promoter: core promoter for human elongation factor EF-1α
   5654..7255    +  CDS            Cas9(N): N-terminal portion of Streptococcus pyogenes Cas9 (Zetsche et al., 2015)
   7256..9754    +  CDS            Cas9(C): C-terminal portion of Streptococcus pyogenes Cas9 (Zetsche et al., 2015)
   9875..10474   +  CDS            PuroR (fragment): puromycin N-acetyltransferase; pac from Streptomyces; confers resistance to puromycin
  10490..11078   +  misc_feature   WPRE: woodchuck hepatitis virus posttranscriptional regulatory element
  11129..11148   +  misc_feature   cPPT/CTS (fragment): central polypurine tract and central termination sequence of HIV-1
  11150..11383   +  LTR            3' LTR (ΔU3): self-inactivating 3' long terminal repeat (LTR) from HIV-1
  11461..11582   +  polyA_signal   SV40 poly(A) signal: SV40 polyadenylation signal
