[The description below was written by a language model from this plasmid's Addgene catalogue record and pLannotate feature annotations shown in this document.]
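Description:
plentiCRISPv2_FDX1-2 is an all-in-one lentiviral CRISPR vector built on the plentiCRISPv2 backbone and designed to target the human FDX1 gene (ferredoxin 1, also known as ADX). The sequenced plasmid is about 11.6 kb. It is propagated in E. coli as a high-copy plasmid through a ColE1/pUC-type origin with ampicillin selection from the β-lactamase gene. The bacterial portion also carries an f1 origin, an SV40 origin, and remnants of a lac/lacZα cloning region flanked by T7 and T3 promoters.

The transfer cassette has a third-generation layout. An RSV promoter drives a truncated HIV-1 5' LTR, followed by the Ψ packaging signal with a partial gag sequence, the Rev response element for Rev-dependent nuclear export of the genomic RNA, and a cPPT/CTS. It ends in a self-inactivating ΔU3 3' LTR with a downstream SV40 polyadenylation signal.

Two expression units sit between the LTRs. A human U6 RNA polymerase III promoter transcribes the FDX1-directed spacer fused to the Streptococcus pyogenes guide RNA scaffold. An EF-1α core promoter drives S. pyogenes Cas9, which the annotation splits into contiguous N- and C-terminal portions that together make up one coding region. Cas9 is followed by puromycin N-acetyltransferase. The feature table does not annotate the linker between Cas9 and the puromycin marker. A WPRE downstream enhances transcript expression.

After packaging and transduction, a single integrated provirus supplies nuclease, guide and puromycin selection for making FDX1 knockout mammalian cells. The "-2" suffix suggests it is one of several FDX1 guides. It was deposited in connection with a study of copper-induced cell death and lipoylated TCA cycle proteins.
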