Addgene plasmid #184489: plentiCRISPv2_FDX1-2
Purpose: Lentivirus all in one CRISPR vector targeting human FDX1 gene
Depositing lab: Todd Golub & Peter Tsvetkov. Depositing organization: Broad Institute. Publication: Copper induces cell death by targeting lipoylated TCA cycle proteins. Tsvetkov P, Coy S, Petrova B, Dreishpoon M, Verma A, Abdusamad M, Rossen J, Joesch-Cohen L, Humeidi R, Spangler RD, Eaton JK, Frenkel E, Kocak M, Corsello SM, Lutsenko S, Kanarek N, Santagata S, Golub TR. Science. 2022 Mar 18;375(6586):1254-1261. doi: 10.1126/science.abf0529. Epub 2022 Mar 17. PubMed 35298263.
Backbone
  Vector backbone: plentiCRISPv2
  Vector type: Lentiviral
  Selectable markers: Puromycin
Growth in bacteria
  Bacterial resistance: Ampicillin, 100 μg/mL
  Growth temperature: 37°C
  Growth strain: NEB Stable
  Copy number: High Copy
Gene/Insert
  Gene/Insert name: FDX1
  gRNA/shRNA sequence: CACCGAGCGGCCTGCTGAGGAACCG
  Species: H. sapiens (human)
  Entrez Gene: FDX1 (a.k.a. ADX, FDX, LOH11CR1D)
  Cloning method: Restriction Enzyme; 5′ cloning site Unknown (unknown if destroyed); 3′ cloning site Unknown (unknown if destroyed)
Terms and licenses: Academic/Nonprofit Terms; Industry Terms: Not Available to Industry
How to cite: plentiCRISPv2_FDX1-2 was a gift from Todd Golub & Peter Tsvetkov (Addgene plasmid # 184489 ; http://n2t.net/addgene:184489 ; RRID:Addgene_184489)
